Addgene plasmid #27388: pMo130
Purpose: (Empty Backbone) Burkholderia allelic exchange suicide vector pMo130, ref EU862243
Depositing lab: Martin Voskuil. Depositing organization: University of Colorado, Denver. Publication: An allelic exchange system for compliant genetic manipulation of the select agents Burkholderia pseudomallei and Burkholderia mallei. Hamad MA, Zajdowicz SL, Holmes RK, Voskuil MI. Gene. 2009 Feb 1. 430(1-2):123-31. 10.1016/j.gene.2008.10.011 PubMed 19010402.
Backbone
  Vector backbone: pUC19
  Backbone size (bp): 6127
  Vector type: Burkholderia allelic exchange suicide vector pMo130
Growth in bacteria
  Bacterial resistance: Kanamycin, 50 μg/mL
  Growth temperature: 30°C
  Growth strain: JM109
  Growth instructions: Use JM109 bacterial strain; Grow at 30C
  Copy number: High Copy
Terms and licenses: Academic/Nonprofit Terms; Industry Terms: Not Available to Industry
Depositor comments: Ref: EU862243 MCS-1: ApaI, NheI, BglII, SmaI, HindIII MCS-2 NotI, PstI, BamHI, XbaI, SphI Please note that Addgene's sequencing results identified a single nucleotide mismatch at bp# 5006, a 5 nucleotide deletion at bp# 5981-5985 and a region from bp#1010-1060 with several mismatches/deletions, when compared to the full plasmid sequence provided by the depositing laboratory. According to the depositing scientist, these differences do not affect the function of the plasmid.
How to cite: pMo130 was a gift from Martin Voskuil (Addgene plasmid # 27388 ; http://n2t.net/addgene:27388 ; RRID:Addgene_27388)
