[The description below was written by a language model from this plasmid's Addgene catalogue record and pLannotate feature annotations shown in this document.]
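Description:
pMo130 is an empty-backbone allelic exchange suicide vector, derived from pUC19 and about 6.1 kb in size, built for genetic manipulation of Burkholderia species, including the select agents B. pseudomallei and B. mallei. It replicates in E. coli as a high-copy plasmid from a ColE1/pUC-type origin, which is not expected to function in Burkholderia, so the plasmid can persist there only by integrating into the chromosome. An incP (RP4-type) oriT, flanked by traJ and traK fragments, allows conjugative mobilization from an E. coli donor that supplies the transfer functions. Selection is by kanamycin, through a neo (nptII) gene driven by the bla (AmpR) promoter.

The vector carries two further functional cassettes. The xylE gene from Pseudomonas putida, encoding catechol 2,3-dioxygenase, sits downstream of a tac promoter and serves as a colorimetric reporter that marks colonies still carrying the integrated plasmid. The Bacillus subtilis sacB gene, followed by an rrnB T1 terminator and, in the sequenced record, preceded by a partial tac promoter and a lac operator, encodes levansucrase and makes cells sucrose sensitive. Homology arms flanking the desired mutation are cloned into two multiple cloning sites. Kanamycin resistance and xylE activity identify single-crossover integrants, and sucrose counterselection then enriches for second-crossover events that lose the backbone, leaving an unmarked allele.

Short rop, tetracycline-resistance and other pBR322-like fragments appear to be nonfunctional remnants of construction. The two feature tables describe the same plasmid with different start coordinates. The repository's sequencing result differs slightly from the depositor's sequence, and the depositor reports that these differences do not affect function.
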