Features (pLannotate 1.2.2; 17 found; start..end, strand, type, name):
      1..589     +  rep_origin     ori: high-copy-number ColE1/pMB1/pBR322/pUC origin of replication
    756..784     +  promoter       tac promoter: strong E. coli promoter; hybrid between the trp and lac UV5 promoters
    816..1736    +  CDS            xylE: XYLE1_PSEPU - Experimental evidence at protein level: Swiss-Prot protein existence level 1. From Pseudomonas putida (Arthrobacter siderocapsulatus).
   1843..1878    -  CDS            rop (fragment): Rop protein, which maintains plasmids at low copy number; rop
   1973..2076    +  promoter       AmpR promoter: bla
   2077..2868    +  CDS            neo: KKA2_KLEPN - Also known as kan, nptII. Experimental evidence at protein level: Swiss-Prot protein existence level 1. Resistance to kanamycin, neomycin, paromomycin, ribostamycin, butirosin and gentamicin B. From Klebsiella pneumoniae.
   2892..2908    +  promoter       tac promoter (fragment): strong E. coli promoter; hybrid between the trp and lac UV5 promoters
   2930..2946    +  protein_bind   lac operator: The lac repressor binds to the lac operator to inhibit transcription in E. coli. This inhibition can be relieved by adding lactose or isopropyl-β-D-thiogalactopyranoside (IPTG). lac repressor encoded by lacI
   3072..4427    +  CDS            SacB: secreted levansucrase that renders bacterial growth sensitive to sucrose; Bacillus subtilis sacB; negative selection marker
   4438..4483    +  terminator     rrnB T1 terminator: transcription terminator T1 from the E. coli rrnB gene
   4502..4523    +  protein_bind   CAP binding site: CAP binding activates transcription in the presence of cAMP. E. coli catabolite activator protein
   4538..4829    +  CDS            TcR (fragment): tetracycline efflux protein; tet; confers resistance to tetracycline
   4901..5281    -  CDS            YPB1_ECOLX: Protein predicted: Swiss-Prot protein existence level 4. From Escherichia coli.
   5298..5410    +  CDS            rop (fragment): Rop protein, which maintains plasmids at low copy number; rop
   5416..5508    -  CDS            traK (fragment): TRAK4_ECOLX - Experimental evidence at protein level: Swiss-Prot protein existence level 1. From Escherichia coli.
   5734..5843    +  oriT           oriT: incP origin of transfer
   5876..5961    +  CDS            traJ (fragment): oriT-recognizing protein; traJ
>Addgene plasmid #27388 | pMo130 | addgene full sequence | sequence record 455988 | Addgene NGS Result
TTGAGATCCTTTTTTTCTGCGCGTAATCTGCTGCTTGCAAACAAAAAAACCACCGCTACCAGCGGTGGTT
TGTTTGCCGGATCAAGAGCTACCAACTCTTTTTCCGAAGGTAACTGGCTTCAGCAGAGCGCAGATACCAA
ATACTGTTCTTCTAGTGTAGCCGTAGTTAGGCCACCACTTCAAGAACTCTGTAGCACCGCCTACATACCT
CGCTCTGCTAATCCTGTTACCAGTGGCTGCTGCCAGTGGCGATAAGTCGTGTCTTACCGGGTTGGACTCA
AGACGATAGTTACCGGATAAGGCGCAGCGGTCGGGCTGAACGGGGGGTTCGTGCACACAGCCCAGCTTGG
AGCGAACGACCTACACCGAACTGAGATACCTACAGCGTGAGCTATGAGAAAGCGCCACGCTTCCCGAAGG
GAGAAAGGCGGACAGGTATCCGGTAAGCGGCAGGGTCGGAACAGGAGAGCGCACGAGGGAGCTTCCAGGG
GGAAACGCCTGGTATCTTTATAGTCCTGTCGGGTTTCGCCACCTCTGACTTGAGCGTCGATTTTTGTGAT
GCTCGTCAGGGGGGCGGAGCCTATGGAAAAACGCCAGCAACGCGGCCTTTTTACGGTTCCTGGCCTTTTG
CTGGCCTTTTGCTCACATGTTCTTTCCTGCGTTATCCCCTGATTCTGTGGATAACCGTATTACCGCCTTT
GAGTGAGCTGATATCAGGGCCCCGCTAGCCAGATCTTCCCGGGAAGCTTGAGCTGTTGACCATTAATCAT
CGGCTCGTATAATGTGTGGAATATCACAGAAGGAGACAGAATACTATGAACAAAGGTGTAATGCGACCGG
GCCATGTGCAGCTGCGTGTACTGGACATGAGCAAGGCCCTGGAACACTACGTCGAGTTGCTGGGCCTGAT
CGAGATGGACCGTGACGACCAGGGCCGTGTCTATCTGAAGGCTTGGACCGAAGTGGATAAGTTTTCCCTG
GTGCTACGCGAGGCTGACGAGCCGGGCATGGATTTTATGGGTTTCAAGGTTGTGGATGAGGATGCTCTCC
GGCAACTGGAGCGGGATCTGATGGCATATGGCTGTGCCGTTGAGCAGCTACCCGCAGGTGAACTGAACAG
TTGTGGCCGGCGCGTGCGCTTCCAGGCCCCCTCCGGGCATCACTTCGAGTTGTATGCAGACAAGGAATAT
ACTGGAAAGTGGGGTTTGAATGACGTCAATCCCGAGGCATGGCCGCGCGATCTGAAAGGTATGGCGGCTG
TGCGTTTCGACCACGCCCTCATGTATGGCGACGAATTGCCGGCGACCTATGACCTGTTCACCAAGGTGCT
CGGTTTCTATCTGGCCGAACAGGTGCTGGACGAAAATGGCACGCGCGTCGCCCAGTTTCTCAGTCTGTCG
ACCAAGGCCCACGACGTGGCCTTCATTCACCATCCGGAAAAAGGCCGCCTCCATCATGTGTCCTTCCACC
TCGAAACCTGGGAAGACTTGCTTCGCGCCGCCGACCTGATCTCCATGACCGACACATCTATCGATATCGG
CCCAACCCGCCACGGCCTCACTCACGGCAAGACCATCTACTTCTTCGACCCGTCCGGTAACCGCAACGAA
GTGTTCTGCGGGGGAGATTACAACTACCCGGACCACAAACCGGTGACCTGGACCACCGACCAGCTGGGCA
AGGCGATCTTTTACCACGACCGCATTCTCAACGAACGATTCATGACCGTGCTGACCTGAGCGGCCGCCCT
GCAGCGGATCCCTCTAGATGCATGCGACGGGCTTGTCTGCTCCCGGCATCCGCTTACAGACAAGCTGTGA
CCGTCTCCGGGAGCTGCATGTGTCAGAGGTTTTCACCGTCATCACCGAAACGCGCGAGACGAAAGGGCCT
CGTGATACGCCTATTTTTATAGGTTAATGTCATGATAATAATGGTTTCTTAGACGTCAGGTGGCACTTTT
CGGGGAAATGTGCGCGGAACCCCTATTTGTTTATTTTTCTAAATACATTCAAATATGTATCCGCTCATGA
GACAATAACCCTGATAAATGCTTCAATAATTTGAAAAAGGAAGAGTATGATTGAACAAGATGGATTGCAC
GCAGGTTCTCCGGCCGCTTGGGTGGAGAGGCTATTCGGCTATGACTGGGCACAACAGACAATCGGCTGCT
CTGATGCCGCCGTGTTCCGGCTGTCAGCGCAGGGGCGCCCGGTTCTTTTTGTCAAGACCGACCTGTCCGG
TGCCCTGAATGAACTCCAAGACGAGGCAGCGCGGCTATCGTGGCTGGCCACGACGGGCGTTCCTTGCGCA
GCTGTGCTCGACGTTGTCACTGAAGCGGGAAGGGACTGGCTGCTATTGGGCGAAGTGCCGGGGCAGGATC
TCCTGTCATCTCACCTTGCTCCTGCCGAGAAAGTATCCATCATGGCTGATGCAATGCGGCGGCTGCATAC
GCTTGATCCGGCTACCTGCCCATTCGACCACCAAGCGAAACATCGCATCGAGCGAGCACGTACTCGGATG
GAAGCCGGTCTTGTCGATCAGGATGATCTGGACGAAGAGCATCAGGGGCTCGCGCCAGCCGAACTGTTCG
CCAGGCTCAAGGCGCGGATGCCCGACGGCGAGGATCTCGTCGTGACCCATGGCGATGCCTGCTTGCCGAA
TATCATGGTGGAAAATGGCCGCTTTTCTGGATTCATCGACTGTGGCCGGCTGGGTGTGGCGGACCGCTAT
CAGGACATAGCGTTGGCTACCCGTGATATTGCTGAAGAGCTTGGCGGCGAATGGGCTGACCGCTTCCTCG
TGCTTTACGGTATCGCCGCTCCCGATTCGCAGCGCATCGCCTTCTATCGCCTTCTTGACGAGTTCTTCTG
ATTAATTAAACTAGTGAGCTGTTGACAATTAATCATCGAATCTAGTTTAATGTGTGGAATTGTGAGCGGA
TAACAATTAAGCGTTAGGAGGAAACGATGACGTACTCCAAACAAGCCGTTTCCCGTAGACACAAACGTTT
GGCCCTGAGCGCCGCCGCGCTCACCGCAGCCGCTTGCATGTCGGCGCACGCGCAGAGCGACGGCGCAACT
CAAGCGTTTGCGGAAGAAACGAACCAAAAGCCATATAAGGAAACATACGGCATTTCCCATATTACACGCC
ATGATATGCTGCAAATCCCTGAACAGCAAAAAAATGAAAAATATCAAGTTTCTGAATTTGATTCGTCCAC
AATTAAAAATATCTCTTCTGCAAAAGGCCTGGACGTTTGGGACAGCTGGCCATTACAAAACGCTGACGGC
ACTGTCGCAAACTATCACGGCTACCACATCGTCTTTGCATTAGCCGGAGATCCTAAAAATGCGGATGACA
CATCGATTTACATGTTCTATCAAAAAGTCGGCGAAACTTCTATTGACAGCTGGAAAAACGCTGGCCGCGT
CTTTAAAGACAGCGACAAATTCGATGCAAATGATTCTATCCTAAAAGACCAAACACAAGAATGGTCAGGT
TCAGCCACATTTACATCTGACGGAAAAATCCGTTTATTCTACACTGATTTCTCCGGTAAACATTACGGCA
AACAAACACTGACAACTGCACAAGTTAACGTATCAGCATCAGACAGCTCTTTGAACATCAACGGTGTAGA
GGATTATAAATCAATCTTTGACGGTGACGGAAAAACGTATCAAAATGTACAGCAGTTCATCGATGAAGGC
AACTACAGCTCAGGCGACAACCATACGCTGAGAGATCCTCACTACGTAGAAGATAAAGGCCACAAATACT
TAGTATTTGAAGCAAACACTGGAACTGAAGATGGCTACCAAGGCGAAGAATCTTTATTTAACAAAGCATA
CTATGGCAAAAGCACATCATTCTTCCGTCAAGAAAGTCAAAAACTTCTGCAAAGCGATAAAAAACGCCCG
GCTGAGTTAGCAAACGGCGCTCTCGGTATGATTGAGCTAAACGATGATTACACACTGAAAAAAGTGATGA
AACCGCTGATTGCATCTAACACAGTAACAGATGAAATTGAACGCGCGAACGTCTTTAAAATGAACGGCAA
ATGGTACCTGTTCACTGACTCCCGCGGATCAAAAATGACGATTGACGGCATTACGTCTAACGATATTTAC
ATGCTTGGTTATGTTTCTAATTCTTTAACTGGCCCATACAAGCCGCTGAACAAAACTGGCCTTGTGTTAA
AAATGGATCTTGATCCTAACGATGTAACCTTTACTTACTCACACTTCGCTGTACCTCAAGCGAAAGGAAA
CAATGTCGTGATTACAAGCTATATGACAAACAGAGGATTCTACGCAGACAAACAATCAACGTTTGCGCCG
AGCTTCCTGCTGAACATCAAAGGCAAGAAAACATCTGTTGTCAAAGACAGCATCCTTGAACAAGGACAAT
TAACAGTTAACAAATAATAGTAGCTTTCAAATAAAACGAAAGGCTCAGTCGAAAGACTGGGCCTTTCGTT
TTAATCTGAGAATTCCGCAATTAATGTAAGTTAGCTCACTCATTAGGCACCGGGATCTCGACCGATGCCC
TTGAGAGCCTTCAACCCAGTCAGCTCCTTCCGGTGGGCGCGGGGCATGACTATCGTCGCCGCACTTATGA
CTGTCTTCTTTATCATGCAACTCGTAGGACAGGTGCCGGCAGCGCTCTGGGTCATTTTCGGCGAGGACCG
CTTTCGCTGGAGCGCGACGATGATCGGCCTGTCGCTTGCGGTATTCGGAATCTTGCACGCCCTCGCTCAA
GCCTTCGTCACTGGTCCCGCCACCAAACGTTTCGGCGAGAAGCAGGCCATTATCGCCGGCATGGCGGCCC
CACGGGTGCGCATGATCGTGCTCCTGTCGTTGAGGACCCGGCTAGGCTGGCGGGGTTGCCTTACTGGTTA
GCAGAATGAATCACCGATACGCGAGCGAACGTGAAGCGACTGCTGCTGCAAAACGTCTGCGACCTGAGCA
ACAACATGAATGGTCTTCGGTTTCCGTGTTTCGTAAAGTCTGGAAACGCGGAAGTCAGCGCCCTGCACCA
TTATGTTCCGGATCTGCATCGCAGGATGCTGCTGGCTACCCTGTGGAACACCTACATCTGTATTAACGAA
GCGCTGGCATTGACCCTGAGTGATTTTTCTCTGGTCCCGCCGCATCCATACCGCCAGTTGTTTACCCTCA
CAACGTTCCAGTAACCGGGCATGTTCATCATCAGTAACCCGTATCGTGAGCATCCTCTCTCGTTTCATCG
GTATCATTACCCCCATGAACAGAAATCCCCCTTACACGGAGGCATCAGTGACCAAACAGGAAAAAACCGC
CCTTAACATGGCCCGCTTTATCAGAAGCCAGACATTAACGCTTCTGGAGAAACTCAACGAGCTGGACGCG
GATGAACAGGCAGACATCTGCCGCGGAGGAACGCAACCGCAGCCTCATCACGCCGGCGCTTCTTGGCCGC
GCGGGATTCAACCCACTCGGCCAGCTCGTCGGTGTAGCTCTTTGGCATCGTCTCTCGCCTGTCCCCTCAG
TTCAGTAATTTCCTGCATTTGCCTGTTTCCAGTCGGTAGATATTCCACAAAACAGCAGGGAAGCAGCGCT
TTTCCGCTGCATAACCCTGCTTCGGGGTCATTATAGCGATTTTTTCGGTATATCCATCCTTTTTCGCACG
ATATACAGGATTTTGCCAAAGGGTTCGTGTAGACTTTCCTTGGTGTATCCAACGGCGTCAGCCGGGCAGG
ATAGGTGAAGTAGGCCCACCCGCGAGCGGGTGTTCCTTCTTCACTGTCCCTTATTCGCACCTGGCGGTGC
TCAACGGGAATCCTGCTCTGCGAGGCTGGCCGGCTACCGCCGGCGTAACAGATGAGGGCAAGCGGATGGC
TGATGAAACCAAGCCAACCAGGAAGGGCAGCCCACCTATCAAGGTGTACTGCCTTCCAGACGAACGAAGA
GCGATTGAGGATTAATTAATAACTGTCAGACCAAGTTTACTCATATATACTTTAGATTGATTTAAAACTT
CATTTTTAATTTAAAAGGATCTAGGTGAAGATCCTTTTTGATAATCTCATGACCAAAATCCCTTAACGTG
AGTTTTCGTTCCACTGAGCGTCAGACCCCGTAGAAAAGATCAAAGGATCTTC
