Features (pLannotate 1.2.2; 15 found; start..end, strand, type, name):
     96..200     +  promoter       AmpR promoter: bla
    201..992     +  CDS            neo: KKA2_KLEPN - Also known as kan, nptII. Experimental evidence at protein level: Swiss-Prot protein existence level 1. Resistance to kanamycin, neomycin, paromomycin, ribostamycin, butirosin and gentamicin B. From Klebsiella pneumoniae.
   1176..2531    +  CDS            SacB: secreted levansucrase that renders bacterial growth sensitive to sucrose; Bacillus subtilis sacB; negative selection marker
   2542..2587    +  terminator     rrnB T1 terminator: transcription terminator T1 from the E. coli rrnB gene
   2606..2627    +  protein_bind   CAP binding site: CAP binding activates transcription in the presence of cAMP. E. coli catabolite activator protein
   2642..2933    +  CDS            TcR (fragment): tetracycline efflux protein; tet; confers resistance to tetracycline
   3005..3385    -  CDS            YPB1_ECOLX: Protein predicted: Swiss-Prot protein existence level 4. From Escherichia coli.
   3402..3514    +  CDS            rop (fragment): Rop protein, which maintains plasmids at low copy number; rop
   3520..3612    -  CDS            traK (fragment): TRAK4_ECOLX - Experimental evidence at protein level: Swiss-Prot protein existence level 1. From Escherichia coli.
   3838..3947    +  oriT           oriT: incP origin of transfer
   3980..4064    +  CDS            traJ (fragment): oriT-recognizing protein; traJ
   4246..4834    +  rep_origin     ori: high-copy-number ColE1/pMB1/pBR322/pUC origin of replication
   5001..5029    +  promoter       tac promoter: strong E. coli promoter; hybrid between the trp and lac UV5 promoters
   5061..5981    +  CDS            xylE: XYLE1_PSEPU - Experimental evidence at protein level: Swiss-Prot protein existence level 1. From Pseudomonas putida (Arthrobacter siderocapsulatus).
   6093..1       -  CDS            rop (fragment) (across the origin): Rop protein, which maintains plasmids at low copy number; rop
>Addgene plasmid #27388 | pMo130 | analyzer sequence | sequence record 11347
GACGAAAGGGCCTCGTGATACGCCTATTTTTATAGGTTAATGTCATGATAATAATGGTTTCTTAGACGTC
AGGTGGCACTTTTCGGGGAAATGTGCGCGGAACCCCTATTTGTTTATTTTTCTAAATACATTCAAATATG
TATCCGCTCATGAGACAATAACCCTGATAAATGCTTCAATAATATTGAAAAAGGAAGAGTATGATTGAAC
AAGATGGATTGCACGCAGGTTCTCCGGCCGCTTGGGTGGAGAGGCTATTCGGCTATGACTGGGCACAACA
GACAATCGGCTGCTCTGATGCCGCCGTGTTCCGGCTGTCAGCGCAGGGGCGCCCGGTTCTTTTTGTCAAG
ACCGACCTGTCCGGTGCCCTGAATGAACTCCAAGACGAGGCAGCGCGGCTATCGTGGCTGGCCACGACGG
GCGTTCCTTGCGCAGCTGTGCTCGACGTTGTCACTGAAGCGGGAAGGGACTGGCTGCTATTGGGCGAAGT
GCCGGGGCAGGATCTCCTGTCATCTCACCTTGCTCCTGCCGAGAAAGTATCCATCATGGCTGATGCAATG
CGGCGGCTGCATACGCTTGATCCGGCTACCTGCCCATTCGACCACCAAGCGAAACATCGCATCGAGCGAG
CACGTACTCGGATGGAAGCCGGTCTTGTCGATCAGGATGATCTGGACGAAGAGCATCAGGGGCTCGCGCC
AGCCGAACTGTTCGCCAGGCTCAAGGCGCGGATGCCCGACGGCGAGGATCTCGTCGTGACCCATGGCGAT
GCCTGCTTGCCGAATATCATGGTGGAAAATGGCCGCTTTTCTGGATTCATCGACTGTGGCCGGCTGGGTG
TGGCGGACCGCTATCAGGACATAGCGTTGGCTACCCGTGATATTGCTGAAGAGCTTGGCGGCGAATGGGC
TGACCGCTTCCTCGTGCTTTACGGTATCGCCGCTCCCGATTCGCAGCGCATCGCCTTCTATCGCCTTCTT
GACGAGTTCTTCTGATTAATTAAACTAGTCACTTCTTGAATTTGTCAAAACCCGTCCATATAATTAGCAC
TCGCTGCACAGGAGGAAACGATGACGTACTCCAAACAAGCCGTTTCCCGTAGACACAAACGTTTGGCCCT
GAGCGCCGCCGCGCTCACCGCAGCCGCTTGCATGTCGGCGCACGCGCAGAGCGACGGCGCAACTCAAGCG
TTTGCGAAAGAAACGAACCAAAAGCCATATAAGGAAACATACGGCATTTCCCATATTACACGCCATGATA
TGCTGCAAATCCCTGAACAGCAAAAAAATGAAAAATATCAAGTTTCTGAATTTGATTCGTCCACAATTAA
AAATATCTCTTCTGCAAAAGGCCTGGACGTTTGGGACAGCTGGCCATTACAAAACGCTGACGGCACTGTC
GCAAACTATCACGGCTACCACATCGTCTTTGCATTAGCCGGAGATCCTAAAAATGCGGATGACACATCGA
TTTACATGTTCTATCAAAAAGTCGGCGAAACTTCTATTGACAGCTGGAAAAACGCTGGCCGCGTCTTTAA
AGACAGCGACAAATTCGATGCAAATGATTCTATCCTAAAAGACCAAACACAAGAATGGTCAGGTTCAGCC
ACATTTACATCTGACGGAAAAATCCGTTTATTCTACACTGATTTCTCCGGTAAACATTACGGCAAACAAA
CACTGACAACTGCACAAGTTAACGTATCAGCATCAGACAGCTCTTTGAACATCAACGGTGTAGAGGATTA
TAAATCAATCTTTGACGGTGACGGAAAAACGTATCAAAATGTACAGCAGTTCATCGATGAAGGCAACTAC
AGCTCAGGCGACAACCATACGCTGAGAGATCCTCACTACGTAGAAGATAAAGGCCACAAATACTTAGTAT
TTGAAGCAAACACTGGAACTGAAGATGGCTACCAAGGCGAAGAATCTTTATTTAACAAAGCATACTATGG
CAAAAGCACATCATTCTTCCGTCAAGAAAGTCAAAAACTTCTGCAAAGCGATAAAAAACGCACGGCTGAG
TTAGCAAACGGCGCTCTCGGTATGATTGAGCTAAACGATGATTACACACTGAAAAAAGTGATGAAACCGC
TGATTGCATCTAACACAGTAACAGATGAAATTGAACGCGCGAACGTCTTTAAAATGAACGGCAAATGGTA
CCTGTTCACTGACTCCCGCGGATCAAAAATGACGATTGACGGCATTACGTCTAACGATATTTACATGCTT
GGTTATGTTTCTAATTCTTTAACTGGCCCATACAAGCCGCTGAACAAAACTGGCCTTGTGTTAAAAATGG
ATCTTGATCCTAACGATGTAACCTTTACTTACTCACACTTCGCTGTACCTCAAGCGAAAGGAAACAATGT
CGTGATTACAAGCTATATGACAAACAGAGGATTCTACGCAGACAAACAATCAACGTTTGCGCCGAGCTTC
CTGCTGAACATCAAAGGCAAGAAAACATCTGTTGTCAAAGACAGCATCCTTGAACAAGGACAATTAACAG
TTAACAAATAATAGTAGCTTTCAAATAAAACGAAAGGCTCAGTCGAAAGACTGGGCCTTTCGTTTTAATC
TGAGAATTCCGCAATTAATGTAAGTTAGCTCACTCATTAGGCACCGGGATCTCGACCGATGCCCTTGAGA
GCCTTCAACCCAGTCAGCTCCTTCCGGTGGGCGCGGGGCATGACTATCGTCGCCGCACTTATGACTGTCT
TCTTTATCATGCAACTCGTAGGACAGGTGCCGGCAGCGCTCTGGGTCATTTTCGGCGAGGACCGCTTTCG
CTGGAGCGCGACGATGATCGGCCTGTCGCTTGCGGTATTCGGAATCTTGCACGCCCTCGCTCAAGCCTTC
GTCACTGGTCCCGCCACCAAACGTTTCGGCGAGAAGCAGGCCATTATCGCCGGCATGGCGGCCCCACGGG
TGCGCATGATCGTGCTCCTGTCGTTGAGGACCCGGCTAGGCTGGCGGGGTTGCCTTACTGGTTAGCAGAA
TGAATCACCGATACGCGAGCGAACGTGAAGCGACTGCTGCTGCAAAACGTCTGCGACCTGAGCAACAACA
TGAATGGTCTTCGGTTTCCGTGTTTCGTAAAGTCTGGAAACGCGGAAGTCAGCGCCCTGCACCATTATGT
TCCGGATCTGCATCGCAGGATGCTGCTGGCTACCCTGTGGAACACCTACATCTGTATTAACGAAGCGCTG
GCATTGACCCTGAGTGATTTTTCTCTGGTCCCGCCGCATCCATACCGCCAGTTGTTTACCCTCACAACGT
TCCAGTAACCGGGCATGTTCATCATCAGTAACCCGTATCGTGAGCATCCTCTCTCGTTTCATCGGTATCA
TTACCCCCATGAACAGAAATCCCCCTTACACGGAGGCATCAGTGACCAAACAGGAAAAAACCGCCCTTAA
CATGGCCCGCTTTATCAGAAGCCAGACATTAACGCTTCTGGAGAAACTCAACGAGCTGGACGCGGATGAA
CAGGCAGACATCTGCCGCGGAGGAACGCAACCGCAGCCTCATCACGCCGGCGCTTCTTGGCCGCGCGGGA
TTCAACCCACTCGGCCAGCTCGTCGGTGTAGCTCTTTGGCATCGTCTCTCGCCTGTCCCCTCAGTTCAGT
AATTTCCTGCATTTGCCTGTTTCCAGTCGGTAGATATTCCACAAAACAGCAGGGAAGCAGCGCTTTTCCG
CTGCATAACCCTGCTTCGGGGTCATTATAGCGATTTTTTCGGTATATCCATCCTTTTTCGCACGATATAC
AGGATTTTGCCAAAGGGTTCGTGTAGACTTTCCTTGGTGTATCCAACGGCGTCAGCCGGGCAGGATAGGT
GAAGTAGGCCCACCCGCGAGCGGGTGTTCCTTCTTCACTGTCCCTTATTCGCACCTGGCGGTGCTCAACG
GGAATCCTGCTCTGCGAGGCTGGCCGGCTACCGCCGGCGTAACAGATGAGGGCAAGCGGATGGCTGATGA
AACCAAGCCAACCAGGAAGGGCAGCCCACCTATCAAGGTGTACTGCCTTCCAGACGAACGAAGAGCGATT
GAGGTTAATTAATAACTGTCAGACCAAGTTTACTCATATATACTTTAGATTGATTTAAAACTTCATTTTT
AATTTAAAAGGATCTAGGTGAAGATCCTTTTTGATAATCTCATGACCAAAATCCCTTAACGTGAGTTTTC
GTTCCACTGAGCGTCAGACCCCGTAGAAAAGATCAAAGGATCTTCTTGAGATCCTTTTTTTCTGCGCGTA
ATCTGCTGCTTGCAAACAAAAAAACCACCGCTACCAGCGGTGGTTTGTTTGCCGGATCAAGAGCTACCAA
CTCTTTTTCCGAAGGTAACTGGCTTCAGCAGAGCGCAGATACCAAATACTGTCCTTCTAGTGTAGCCGTA
GTTAGGCCACCACTTCAAGAACTCTGTAGCACCGCCTACATACCTCGCTCTGCTAATCCTGTTACCAGTG
GCTGCTGCCAGTGGCGATAAGTCGTGTCTTACCGGGTTGGACTCAAGACGATAGTTACCGGATAAGGCGC
AGCGGTCGGGCTGAACGGGGGGTTCGTGCACACAGCCCAGCTTGGAGCGAACGACCTACACCGAACTGAG
ATACCTACAGCGTGAGCTATGAGAAAGCGCCACGCTTCCCGAAGGGAGAAAGGCGGACAGGTATCCGGTA
AGCGGCAGGGTCGGAACAGGAGAGCGCACGAGGGAGCTTCCAGGGGGAAACGCCTGGTATCTTTATAGTC
CTGTCGGGTTTCGCCACCTCTGACTTGAGCGTCGATTTTTGTGATGCTCGTCAGGGGGGCGGAGCCTATG
GAAAAACGCCAGCAACGCGGCCTTTTTACGGTTCCTGGCCTTTTGCTGGCCTTTTGCTCACATGTTCTTT
CCTGCGTTATCCCCTGATTCTGTGGATAACCGTATTACCGCCTTTGAGTGAGCTGATATCAGGGCCCCGC
TAGCCAGATCTTCCCGGGAAGCTTGAGCTGTTGACAATTAATCATCGGCTCGTATAATGTGTGGAATATC
ACAGAAGGAGACAGAATACTATGAACAAAGGTGTAATGCGACCGGGCCATGTGCAGCTGCGTGTACTGGA
CATGAGCAAGGCCCTGGAACACTACGTCGAGTTGCTGGGCCTGATCGAGATGGACCGTGACGACCAGGGC
CGTGTCTATCTGAAGGCTTGGACCGAAGTGGATAAGTTTTCCCTGGTGCTACGCGAGGCTGACGAGCCGG
GCATGGATTTTATGGGTTTCAAGGTTGTGGATGAGGATGCTCTCCGGCAACTGGAGCGGGATCTGATGGC
ATATGGCTGTGCCGTTGAGCAGCTACCCGCAGGTGAACTGAACAGTTGTGGCCGGCGCGTGCGCTTCCAG
GCCCCCTCCGGGCATCACTTCGAGTTGTATGCAGACAAGGAATATACTGGAAAGTGGGGTTTGAATGACG
TCAATCCCGAGGCATGGCCGCGCGATCTGAAAGGTATGGCGGCTGTGCGTTTCGACCACGCCCTCATGTA
TGGCGACGAATTGCCGGCGACCTATGACCTGTTCACCAAGGTGCTCGGTTTCTATCTGGCCGAACAGGTG
CTGGACGAAAATGGCACGCGCGTCGCCCAGTTTCTCAGTCTGTCGACCAAGGCCCACGACGTGGCCTTCA
TTCACCATCCGGAAAAAGGCCGCCTCCATCATGTGTCCTTCCACCTCGAAACCTGGGAAGACTTGCTTCG
CGCCGCCGACCTGATCTCCATGACCGACACATCTATCGATATCGGCCCAACCCGCCACGGCCTCACTCAC
GGCAAGACCATCTACTTCTTCGACCCGTCCGGTAACCGCAACGAAGTGTTCTGCGGGGGAGATTACAACT
ACCCGGACCACAAACCGGTGACCTGGACCACCGACCAGCTGGGCAAGGCGATCTTTTACCACGACCGCAT
TCTCAACGAACGATTCATGACCGTGCTGACCTGACCTGAGCGGCCGCCCTGCAGCGGATCCCTCTAGATG
CATGCGACGGGCTTGTCTGCTCCCGGCATCCGCTTACAGACAAGCTGTGACCGTCTCCGGGAGCTGCATG
TGTCAGAGGTTTTCACCGTCATCACCGAAACGCGCGA
