>Addgene plasmid #27388 | pMo130 | addgene partial sequence | sequence record 36148 | Neo-F 5'-CGTTGGCTACCCGTGATATT-3'
GGGCTGACCGCTTCCTCGTGCTTTACGGTATCGCCGCTCCCGATTCGCAGCGCATCGCCTTCTATCGCCT
TCTTGACGAGTTCTTCTGATTAATTAAACTAGTGAGCTGTTGACAATTAATCATCGAATCTAGTTTAATG
TGTGGAATTGTGAGCGGATAACAATTAAGCGTTAGGAGGAAACGATGACGTACTCCAAACAAGCCGTTTC
CCGTAGACACAAACGTTTGGCCCTGAGCGCCGCCGCGCTCACCGCAGCCGCTTGCATGTCGGCGCACGCG
CAGAGCGACGGCGCAACTCAAGCGTTTGCGGAAGAAACGAACCAAAAGCCATATAAGGAAACATACGGCA
TTTCCCATATTACACGCCATGATATGCTGCAAATCCCTGAACAGCAAAAAAATGAAAAATATCAAGTTTC
TGAATTTGATTCGTCCACAATTAAAAATATCTCTTCTGCAAAAGGCCTGGACGTTTGGGACAGCTGGCCA
TTACAAAACGCTGACGGCACTGTCGCAAACTATCACGGCTACCACATCGTCTTTGCATTAGCCGGAGATC
CTAAAAATGCGGNNGACACATCGATTTACATGTTCTATCAAAAAGTCGGCGAAACTTCTATTGACAGCTG
GAAAAACGCTGGCCGCGTCTTTAAAGACAGCGACAAATTCGATGCAAATGATTCTATCCTAAAAGACCAA
ACACAAGAATGGTCAGGTTCAGCCACATTTACATCTGACGGAAAAATCCGTTTATTCTACACTGATTTCT
CCGGTAAACATTACGGCAAACAAACACTGACAACTGCACAAGTTAACGTATCAGCATCAGACAGCTCTTT
GAACATCAACGGTGTAGAGGATTATAAATCAATCTTTGACGGTGACGGAAAAACGTATCAAAATGTACAG
CAGTTCATCGATGAAGGCAACTACAGCTCA
