>Addgene plasmid #27388 | pMo130 | addgene partial sequence | sequence record 37113 | Neo-R
CTGCGTGCAATCCATCTTGTTCAATCATACTCTTCCTTTTTCAAATTATTGAAGCATTTATCAGGGTTAT
TGTCTCATGAGCGGATACATATTTGAATGTATTTAGAAAAATAAACAAATAGGGGTTCCGCGCACATTTC
CCCGAAAAGTGCCACCTGACGTCTAAGAAACCATTATTATCATGACATTAACCTATAAAAATAGGCGTAT
CACGAGGCCCTTTCGTCTCGCGCGTTTCGGTGATGACGGTGAAAACCTCTGACACATGCAGCTCCCGGAG
ACGGTCACAGCTTGTCTGTAAGCGGATGCCGGGAGCAGACAAGCCCGTCGCATGCATCTAGAGGGATCCG
CTGCAGGGCGGCCGCTCAGGTCAGCACGGTCATGAATCGTTCGTTGAGAATGCGGTCGTGGTAAAAGATC
GCCTTGCCCAGCTGGTCGGTGGTCCAGGTCACCGGTTTGTGGTCCGGGTAGTTGTAATCTCCCCCGCAGA
ACACTTCGTTGCGGTTACCGGACGGGTCGAAGAAGTAGATGGTCTTGCCGTGAGTGAGGCCGTGGCGGGT
TGGGCCGATATCGATAGATGTGTCGGTCATGGAGATCAGGTCGGCGGCGCGAAGCAAGTCTTCCCAGGTT
TCGAGGTGGAAGGACACATGATGGAGGCGGCCTTTTTCCGGATGGTGAATGAAGGCCACGTCGTGGGCCT
TGGTCGACAGACTGAGAAACTGGGCGACGCGCGTG
