>Addgene plasmid #27388 | pMo130 | addgene partial sequence | sequence record 37114 | pBR322ori-F 5'-GGGAAACGCCTGGTATCTTT-3'
GACTTGAGCGTCGATTTTTGTGATGCTCGTCAGGGGGGCGGAGCCTATGGAAAAACGCCAGCAACGCGGC
CTTTTTACGGTTCCTGGCCTTTTGCTGGCCTTTTGCTCACATGTTCTTTCCTGCGTTATCCCCTGATTCT
GTGGATAACCGTATTACCGCCTTTGAGTGAGCTGATATCAGGGCCCCGCTAGCCAGATCTTCCCGGGAAG
CTTGAGCTGTTGACCATTAATCATCGGCTCGTATAATGTGTGGAATATCACAGAAGGAGACAGAATACTA
TGAACAAAGGTGTAATGCGACCGGGCCATGTGCAGCTGCGTGTACTGGACATGAGCAAGGCCCTGGAACA
CTACGTCGAGTTGCTGGGCCTGATCGAGATGGACCGTGACGACCAGGGCCGTGTCTATCTGAAGGCTTGG
ACCGAAGTGGATAAGTTTTCCCTGGTGCTACGCGAGGCTGACGAGCCGGGCATGGATTTTATGGGTTTCA
AGGTTGTGGATGAGGATGCTCTCCGGCAACTGGAGCGGGATCTGATGGCATATGGCTGTGCCGTTGAGCA
GCTACCCGCAGGTGAACTGAACAGTTGTGGCCGGCGCGTGCGCTTCCAGGCCCCCTCCGGGCATCACTTC
GAGTTGTATGCAGACAAGGAATATACTGGAAAGTGGGGTTTGAATGACGTCAATCCCGAGGCATGGCCGC
GCGATCTGAAAGGTATGGCGGCTGTGCGTTTCGACCAC
